Addgene plasmid #31886: pBAD-PSmOrange
Depositing lab: Vladislav Verkhusha. Depositing organization: Albert Einstein College of Medicine. Publication: A photoswitchable orange-to-far-red fluorescent protein, PSmOrange. Subach OM, Patterson GH, Ting LM, Wang Y, Condeelis JS, Verkhusha VV. Nat Methods. 2011 Jul 31;8(9):771-7. doi: 10.1038/nmeth.1664. PubMed 21804536.
Backbone
  Vector backbone: pBAD
  Backbone manufacturer: Invitrogen
  Backbone size w/o insert (bp): 4100
  Modifications to backbone: ATGGGGAGCCACCATCACCATCACCATGGCAGATCT instead of ATGGGGGGTTCTCATCATCATCATCATCATGGTATGGCTAGCATGACTGGTGGACAGCAAATGGGTCGGGATCTGTACGACGATGACGATAAGGATCCGAGCTCG
  Vector type: Bacterial Expression
Growth in bacteria
  Bacterial resistance: Ampicillin, 100 μg/mL
  Growth temperature: 37°C
  Growth strain: Top10/P3
  Copy number: Low Copy
Gene/Insert
  Gene/Insert name: PSmOrange
  Insert size (bp): 711
  Mutation: S21T, Q63L, F100Y, L125M, K166R, P192S (mutations are relative to mOrange but numbering is relative to EGFP)
  GenBank ID: JN_376081
  Cloning method: Restriction Enzyme; 5′ cloning site BglII (not destroyed); 3′ cloning site EcoRI (not destroyed)
  Sequencing primers: 5′ pBAD-fwd; 3′ pBAD-rev
Terms and licenses: Academic/Nonprofit Terms; Industry Terms: Not Available to Industry
How to cite: pBAD-PSmOrange was a gift from Vladislav Verkhusha (Addgene plasmid # 31886 ; http://n2t.net/addgene:31886 ; RRID:Addgene_31886)
