[The description below was written by a language model from this plasmid's Addgene catalogue record and pLannotate feature annotations shown in this document.]
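Description:
pBAD-PSmOrange is a bacterial expression plasmid built on the Invitrogen pBAD backbone for arabinose-inducible production of the photoswitchable fluorescent protein PSmOrange in E. coli. The full depositor sequence is about 4.7 kb. It is propagated through a ColE1/pBR322-type origin accompanied by the pBR322 bom region and a small remnant of the rop gene. The catalogue lists the plasmid as low copy, although the automated annotation labels the origin generically as high-copy. Selection is by ampicillin through the bla (β-lactamase) gene driven by its own promoter.

Expression is controlled by the araBAD promoter together with the divergently transcribed araC gene. The AraC regulator represses the promoter in the absence of L-arabinose and activates it when the sugar is present, giving tight, titratable induction. Downstream of the promoter, the depositor replaced the original pBAD leader, which carried additional epitope and protease-site sequence, with a much shorter N-terminal segment containing a 6xHis tag. The roughly 711 bp PSmOrange coding sequence was cloned in frame between BglII and EcoRI sites, both of which are retained. Transcription ends at the rrnB T1 and T2 terminators, which are preceded by a 5S rRNA segment carried over from the rrnB region.

PSmOrange is a Discosoma-derived variant of mOrange carrying the substitutions S21T, Q63L, F100Y, L125M, K166R and P192S (numbered relative to EGFP). It is described as photoswitching from an orange to a far-red form. The tagged, inducible design suits bacterial overexpression and metal-affinity purification of the protein for in vitro characterisation, and the plasmid can also serve as a source of the coding sequence.
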