Features (pLannotate 1.2.2; 12 found; start..end, strand, type, name):
      1..285     +  promoter       araBAD promoter: araBAD; promoter of the L-arabinose operon of E. coli; the araC regulatory gene is transcribed in the opposite direction (Guzman et al., 1995)
    328..345     +  CDS            6xHis: 6xHis affinity tag
    355..1062    +  CDS            PSmOrange: PSmOrange is a photoconvertible orange fluorescent protein published in 2011, derived from Discosoma sp.. It has high acid sensitivity.
   1162..1277    +  ncRNA          5S rRNA: Accession: RF00001 - 5S ribosomal RNA
   1281..1367    +  terminator     rrnB T1 terminator: Escherichia coli rrnB; transcription terminator T1 from the E. coli rrnB gene
   1459..1486    +  terminator     rrnB T2 terminator: transcription terminator T2 from the E. coli rrnB gene
   1505..1596    +  promoter       AmpR promoter: bla
   1597..2457    +  CDS            AmpR: β-lactamase; bla; confers resistance to ampicillin, carbenicillin, and related antibiotics
   2628..3216    +  rep_origin     ori: high-copy-number ColE1/pMB1/pBR322/pUC origin of replication
   3402..3542    -  misc_feature   bom: basis of mobility region from pBR322
   3644..3684    -  CDS            rop (fragment): Rop protein, which maintains plasmids at low copy number; rop
   3806..4684    -  CDS            araC: L-arabinose regulatory protein; araC
>Addgene plasmid #31886 | pBAD-PSmOrange | depositor full sequence | sequence record 35991 | pBAD-PSmOrange sequence 4710 bps
AAGAAACCAATTGTCCATATTGCATCAGACATTGCCGTCACTGCGTCTTTTACTGGCTCTTCTCGCTAAC
CAAACCGGTAACCCCGCTTATTAAAAGCATTCTGTAACAAAGCGGGACCAAAGCCATGACAAAAACGCGT
AACAAAAGTGTCTATAATCACGGCAGAAAAGTCCACATTGATTATTTGCACGGCGTCACACTTTGCTATG
CCATAGCATTTTTATCCATAAGATTAGCGGATCCTACCTGACGCTTTTTATCGCAACTCTCTACTGTTTC
TCCATACCCGTTTTTTGGGCTAACAGGAGGAATTAACCATGGGGAGCCACCATCACCATCACCATGGCAG
ATCTATGGTGAGCAAGGGCGAGGAGAATAATATGGCCATCATCAAGGAGTTCATGCGCTTCAAGGTGCGC
ATGGAGGGCACCGTGAACGGCCACGAGTTCGAGATCGAGGGCGAGGGCGAGGGCCGCCCCTACGAGGGCT
TTCAGACCGCTAAGCTGAAGGTGACCAAGGGTGGCCCCCTGCCCTTCGCCTGGGACATCCTGTCCCCTCT
CTTCACCTACGGCTCCAAGGCCTACGTGAAGCACCCCGCCGACATCCCCGACTACTTCAAGCTGTCCTTC
CCCGAGGGCTTCAAGTGGGAGCGCGTGATGAACTACGAGGACGGCGGCGTGGTGACCGTGACCCAGGACT
CCTCACTGCAGGACGGCGAGTTCATCTACAAGGTGAAGATGCGCGGCACCAACTTCCCCTCCGACGGCCC
CGTAATGCAGAAGAAGACCATGGGCTGGGAGGCCTCCTCCGAGCGGATGTACCCCGAGGACGGCGCCCTG
AAGGGCGAGATCAGGATGAGGCTGAAGCTGAAGGACGGCGGCCACTACACCTCCGAGGTCAAGACCACCT
ACAAGGCCAAGAAGTCCGTGCAGCTGCCCGGCGCCTACATCGTCGGCATCAAGTTGGACATCACCTCCCA
CAACGAGGACTACACCATCGTGGAACAGTACGAACGCGCCGAGGGCCGCCACTCCACCGGCGGCATGGAC
GAGCTGTACAAGTAAGAATTCGAAGCTTGGCTGTTTTGGCGGATGAGAGAAGATTTTCAGCCTGATACAG
ATTAAATCAGAACGCAGAAGCGGTCTGATAAAACAGAATTTGCCTGGCGGCAGTAGCGCGGTGGTCCCAC
CTGACCCCATGCCGAACTCAGAAGTGAAACGCCGTAGCGCCGATGGTAGTGTGGGGTCTCCCCATGCGAG
AGTAGGGAACTGCCAGGCATCAAATAAAACGAAAGGCTCAGTCGAAAGACTGGGCCTTTCGTTTTATCTG
TTGTTTGTCGGTGAACGCTCTCCTGAGTAGGACAAATCCGCCGGGAGCGGATTTGAACGTTGCGAAGCAA
CGGCCCGGAGGGTGGCGGGCAGGACGCCCGCCATAAACTGCCAGGCATCAAATTAAGCAGAAGGCCATCC
TGACGGATGGCCTTTTTGCGTTTCTACAAACTCTTTTGTTTATTTTTCTAAATACATTCAAATATGTATC
CGCTCATGAGACAATAACCCTGATAAATGCTTCAATAATATTGAAAAAGGAAGAGTATGAGTATTCAACA
TTTCCGTGTCGCCCTTATTCCCTTTTTTGCGGCATTTTGCCTTCCTGTTTTTGCTCACCCAGAAACGCTG
GTGAAAGTAAAAGATGCTGAAGATCAGTTGGGTGCACGAGTGGGTTACATCGAACTGGATCTCAACAGCG
GTAAGATCCTTGAGAGTTTTCGCCCCGAAGAACGTTTTCCAATGATGAGCACTTTTAAAGTTCTGCTATG
TGGCGCGGTATTATCCCGTGTTGACGCCGGGCAAGAGCAACTCGGTCGCCGCATACACTATTCTCAGAAT
GACTTGGTTGAGTACTCACCAGTCACAGAAAAGCATCTTACGGATGGCATGACAGTAAGAGAATTATGCA
GTGCTGCCATAACCATGAGTGATAACACTGCGGCCAACTTACTTCTGACAACGATCGGAGGACCGAAGGA
GCTAACCGCTTTTTTGCACAACATGGGGGATCATGTAACTCGCCTTGATCGTTGGGAACCGGAGCTGAAT
GAAGCCATACCAAACGACGAGCGTGACACCACGATGCCTGTAGCAATGGCAACAACGTTGCGCAAACTAT
TAACTGGCGAACTACTTACTCTAGCTTCCCGGCAACAATTAATAGACTGGATGGAGGCGGATAAAGTTGC
AGGACCACTTCTGCGCTCGGCCCTTCCGGCTGGCTGGTTTATTGCTGATAAATCTGGAGCCGGTGAGCGT
GGGTCTCGCGGTATCATTGCAGCACTGGGGCCAGATGGTAAGCCCTCCCGTATCGTAGTTATCTACACGA
CGGGGAGTCAGGCAACTATGGATGAACGAAATAGACAGATCGCTGAGATAGGTGCCTCACTGATTAAGCA
TTGGTAACTGTCAGACCAAGTTTACTCATATATACTTTAGATTGATTTAAAACTTCATTTTTAATTTAAA
AGGATCTAGGTGAAGATCCTTTTTGATAATCTCATGACCAAAATCCCTTAACGTGAGTTTTCGTTCCACT
GAGCGTCAGACCCCGTAGAAAAGATCAAAGGATCTTCTTGAGATCCTTTTTTTCTGCGCGTAATCTGCTG
CTTGCAAACAAAAAAACCACCGCTACCAGCGGTGGTTTGTTTGCCGGATCAAGAGCTACCAACTCTTTTT
CCGAAGGTAACTGGCTTCAGCAGAGCGCAGATACCAAATACTGTCCTTCTAGTGTAGCCGTAGTTAGGCC
ACCACTTCAAGAACTCTGTAGCACCGCCTACATACCTCGCTCTGCTAATCCTGTTACCAGTGGCTGCTGC
CAGTGGCGATAAGTCGTGTCTTACCGGGTTGGACTCAAGACGATAGTTACCGGATAAGGCGCAGCGGTCG
GGCTGAACGGGGGGTTCGTGCACACAGCCCAGCTTGGAGCGAACGACCTACACCGAACTGAGATACCTAC
AGCGTGAGCTATGAGAAAGCGCCACGCTTCCCGAAGGGAGAAAGGCGGACAGGTATCCGGTAAGCGGCAG
GGTCGGAACAGGAGAGCGCACGAGGGAGCTTCCAGGGGGAAACGCCTGGTATCTTTATAGTCCTGTCGGG
TTTCGCCACCTCTGACTTGAGCGTCGATTTTTGTGATGCTCGTCAGGGGGGCGGAGCCTATGGAAAAACG
CCAGCAACGCGGCCTTTTTACGGTTCCTGGCCTTTTGCTGGCCTTTTGCTCACATGTTCTTTCCTGCGTT
ATCCCCTGATTCTGTGGATAACCGTATTACCGCCTTTGAGTGAGCTGATACCGCTCGCCGCAGCCGAACG
ACCGAGCGCAGCGAGTCAGTGAGCGAGGAAGCGGAAGAGCGCCTGATGCGGTATTTTCTCCTTACGCATC
TGTGCGGTATTTCACACCGCATATGGTGCACTCTCAGTACAATCTGCTCTGATGCCGCATAGTTAAGCCA
GTATACACTCCGCTATCGCTACGTGACTGGGTCATGGCTGCGCCCCGACACCCGCCAACACCCGCTGACG
CGCCCTGACGGGCTTGTCTGCTCCCGGCATCCGCTTACAGACAAGCTGTGACCGTCTCCGGGAGCTGCAT
GTGTCAGAGGTTTTCACCGTCATCACCGAAACGCGCGAGGCAGCAGATCAATTCGCGCGCGAAGGCGAAG
CGGCATGCATAATGTGCCTGTCAAATGGACGAAGCAGGGATTCTGCAAACCCTATGCTACTCCGTCAAGC
CGTCAATTGTCTGATTCGTTACCAATTATGACAACTTGACGGCTACATCATTCACTTTTTCTTCACAACC
GGCACGGAACTCGCTCGGGCTGGCCCCGGTGCATTTTTTAAATACCCGCGAGAAATAGAGTTGATCGTCA
AAACCAACATTGCGACCGACGGTGGCGATAGGCATCCGGGTGGTGCTCAAAAGCAGCTTCGCCTGGCTGA
TACGTTGGTCCTCGCGCCAGCTTAAGACGCTAATCCCTAACTGCTGGCGGAAAAGATGTGACAGACGCGA
CGGCGACAAGCAAACATGCTGTGCGACGCTGGCGATATCAAAATTGCTGTCTGCCAGGTGATCGCTGATG
TACTGACAAGCCTCGCGTACCCGATTATCCATCGGTGGATGGAGCGACTCGTTAATCGCTTCCATGCGCC
GCAGTAACAATTGCTCAAGCAGATTTATCGCCAGCAGCTCCGAATAGCGCCCTTCCCCTTGCCCGGCGTT
AATGATTTGCCCAAACAGGTCGCTGAAATGCGGCTGGTGCGCTTCATCCGGGCGAAAGAACCCCGTATTG
GCAAATATTGACGGCCAGTTAAGCCATTCATGCCAGTAGGCGCGCGGACGAAAGTAAACCCACTGGTGAT
ACCATTCGCGAGCCTCCGGATGACGACCGTAGTGATGAATCTCTCCTGGCGGGAACAGCAAAATATCACC
CGGTCGGCAAACAAATTCTCGTCCCTGATTTTTCACCACCCCCTGACCGCGAATGGTGAGATTGAGAATA
TAACCTTTCATTCCCAGCGGTCGGTCGATAAAAAAATCGAGATAACCGTTGGCCTCAATCGGCGTTAAAC
CCGCCACCAGATGGGCATTAAACGAGTATCCCGGCAGCAGGGGATCATTTTGCGCTTCAGCCATACTTTT
CATACTCCCGCCATTCAGAG
