>Addgene plasmid #31886 | pBAD-PSmOrange | addgene partial sequence | sequence record 37261 | pBAD-rev
GCTTCGAATTCTTACTTGTACAGCTCGTCCATGCCGCCGGTGGAGTGGCGGCCCTCGGCGCGTTCGTACT
GTTCCACGATGGTGTAGTCCTCGTTGTGGGAGGTGATGTCCAACTTGATGCCGACGATGTAGGCGCCGGG
CAGCTGCACGGACTTCTTGGCCTTGTAGGTGGTCTTGACCTCGGAGGTGTAGTGGCCGCCGTCCTTCAGC
TTCAGCCTCATCCTGATCTCGCCCTTCAGGGCGCCGTCCTCGGGGTACATCCGCTCGGAGGAGGCCTCCC
AGCCCATGGTCTTCTTCTGCATTACGGGGCCGTCGGAGGGGAAGTTGGTGCCGCGCATCTTCACCTTGTA
GATGAACTCGCCGTCCTGCAGTGAGGAGTCCTGGGTCACGGTCACCACGCCGCCGTCCTCGTAGTTCATC
ACGCGCTCCCACTTGAAGCCCTCGGGGAAGGACAGCTTGAAGTAGTCGGGGATGTCGGCGGGGTGCTTCA
CGTAGGCCTTGGAGCCGTAGGTGAAGAGAGGGGACAGGATGTCCCAGGCGAAGGGCAGGGGGCCACCCTT
GGTCACCTTCAGCTTAGCGGTCTGAAAGCCCTCGTAGGGGCGGCCCTCGCCCTCGCCCTCGATCTCGAAC
TCGTGGCCGTTCACGGTGCCCTCCATGCGCACCTTGAAGCGCATGAACTCCTTGATGATGGCCATATTAT
TCTCCTCGCCCTTGCTCACCATAGATCTGCCATGGTGATGGTGATGGTGGCTCCCCATGGTTAATTCCTC
CTGTTAGCCCAAAAAACGGGTATGGAGAAACAGTAGAGAGTTGCGATAAAAAGCGTCAGGTAGGATCCGC
TAATCTTATGGATAAAAATGCTATG
