>Addgene plasmid #31886 | pBAD-PSmOrange | addgene partial sequence | sequence record 37262 | pBAD-fwd
GCTTTTTATCGCAACTCTCTACTGTTTCTCCATACCCGTTTTTTGGGCTAACAGGAGGAATTAACCATGG
GGAGCCACCATCACCATCACCATGGCAGATCTATGGTGAGCAAGGGCGAGGAGAATAATATGGCCATCAT
CAAGGAGTTCATGCGCTTCAAGGTGCGCATGGAGGGCACCGTGAACGGCCACGAGTTCGAGATCGAGGGC
GAGGGCGAGGGCCGCCCCTACGAGGGCTTTCAGACCGCTAAGCTGAAGGTGACCAAGGGTGGCCCCCTGC
CCTTCGCCTGGGACATCCTGTCCCCTCTCTTCACCTACGGCTCCAAGGCCTACGTGAAGCACCCCGCCGA
CATCCCCGACTACTTCAAGCTGTCCTTCCCCGAGGGCTTCAAGTGGGAGCGCGTGATGAACTACGAGGAC
GGCGGCGTGGTGACCGTGACCCAGGACTCCTCACTGCAGGACGGCGAGTTCATCTACAAGGTGAAGATGC
GCGGCACCAACTTCCCCTCCGACGGCCCCGTAATGCAGAAGAAGACCATGGGCTGGGAGGCCTCCTCCGA
GCGGATGTACCCCGAGGACGGCGCCCTGAAGGGCGAGATCAGGATGAGGCTGAAGCTGAAGGACGGCGGC
CACTACACCTCCGAGGTCAAGACCACCTACAAGGCCAAGAAGTCCGTGCAGCTGCCCGGCGCCTACATCG
TCGGCATCAAGTTGGACATCACCTCCCACAACGAGGACTACACCATCGTGGAACAGTACGAACGCGCCGA
GGGCCGCCACTCCACCGGCGGCATGGACGAGCTGTACAAGTAAGAATTCGAAGCTTGGCTGTTTTGG
